>Addgene plasmid #244558 | CL20_mEGFP_FOidr_006 | addgene full sequence | sequence record 487925 | Addgene NGS Result
AAAAAAAATCTAACCTCAAGTCAAGGCTTTTCTATGGAATAAGGAATGGACAGCAGGGGGCTGTTTCATA
TACTGATGACCTCTTTATAGCCAACCTTTGTTCATGGCAGCCAGCATATGGGCATATGTTGCCAAACTCT
AAACCAAATACTCATTCTGATGTTTTAAATGATTTGCCCTCCCATATGTCCTTCCGAGTGAGAGACACAA
AAAATTCCAACACACTATTGCAATGAAAATAAATTTCCTTTATTAGCCAGAAGTCAGATGCTCAAGGGGC
TTCATGATGTCCCCATAATTTTTGGCAGAGGGAAAAAGATCTGCTAGCTCGAGCAGCTGAAGCTTTATTG
AGGCTTAAGCAGTGGGTTCCCTAGTTAGCCAGAGAGCTCCCAGGCTCAGATCTGGTCTAACCAGAGAGAC
CCAGTACAGGCAAAAAGCAGATCTTGTCTTCTTTGGGAGTGAATTAGCCCTTCCAGTCCCCCCTTTTCTT
TTAAAAAGTGGCTAAGATCTACAGCTGCCTTGTAAGTCATTGGTCTTAAAGGTACCGTAATCTTATCTAG
AACCGGTTCACACCGGGTGCTCGTCCAAGGTTTCTGTCCGTATACCCGTGGCCCAGTTAGTAGGAGGGAG
TGCAGAACTCAAAACTGTAGAATGCATCTGCGGGGGACACATGCTTACTGAGGGCAACAGGCGGGGATTC
CTGGTCTTTCTCAAAACAACGTCAGGGATAAGGAATGTTGGACTGGGATGTGAATCGGCGGCTGACCAAC
ATTCACTCCGCGGCCGGGAAGCGGCCGCACTTCCCCCGGAGCCTCCGCTTCCGCCCTTGTACAGCTCGTC
CATGCCGAGAGTGATCCCGGCGGCGGTCACGAACTCCAGCAGGACCATGTGATCGCGCTTCTCGTTGGGG
TCTTTGCTCAGCTTGGACTGGGTGCTCAGGTAGTGGTTGTCGGGCAGCAGCACGGGGCCGTCGCCGATGG
GGGTGTTCTGCTGGTAGTGGTCGGCGAGCTGCACGCTGCCGTCCTCGATGTTGTGGCGGATCTTGAAGTT
CACCTTGATGCCGTTCTTCTGCTTGTCGGCCATGATATAGACGTTGTGGCTGTTGTAGTTGTACTCCAGC
TTGTGCCCCAGGATGTTGCCGTCCTCCTTGAAGTCGATGCCCTTCAGCTCGATGCGGTTCACCAGGGTGT
CGCCCTCGAACTTCACCTCGGCGCGGGTCTTGTAGTTGCCGTCGTCCTTGAAGAAGATGGTGCGCTCCTG
GACGTAGCCTTCGGGCATGGCGGACTTGAAGAAGTCGTGCTGCTTCATGTGGTCGGGGTAGCGGCTGAAG
CACTGCACGCCGTAGGTCAGGGTGGTCACGAGGGTGGGCCAGGGCACGGGCAGCTTGCCGGTGGTGCAGA
TGAACTTCAGGGTCAGCTTGCCGTAGGTGGCATCGCCCTCGCCCTCGCCGGACACGCTGAACTTGTGGCC
GTTTACGTCGCCGTCCAGCTCGACCAGGATGGGCACCACCCCGGTGAACAGCTCCTCGCCCTTGCTCACC
ATGGTGGCGACCGGTGGATCCCGGGCCCGCGGTACCGTCGACTGCAGAATTCGGTTCACTAAACGAGCCC
GGTTCACTAAACGAGCTCTGCTTATATAGACCTCCCACCGTACACGCCTACCGCCCATTTGCGTCAATGG
GGCGGAGTTGTTACGACATTTTGGAAAGTCCCGTTGATTTTGGTGCCAAAACAAACTCCCATTGACGTCA
ATGGGGTGGAGACTTGGAAATCCCCGTGAGTCAAACCGCTATCCACGCCCATTGATGTACTGCCAAAACC
GCATCACCATGGTAATAGCGATGACTAATACGTAGATGTACTGCCAAGTAGGAAAGTCCCATAAGGTCAT
GTACTGGGCATAATGCCAGGCGGGCCATTTACCGTCATTGACGTCAATAGGGGGCGTACTTGGCATATGA
TACACTTGATGTACTGCCAAGTGGGCAGTTTACCGTAAATACTCCACCCATTGACGTCAATGGAAAGTCC
CTATTGGCGTTACTATGGGAACATACGTCATTATTGACGTCAATGGGCGGGGGTCGTTGGGCGGTCAGCC
AGGCGGGCCATTTACCGTAAGTTATGTAACGCGGAACTCCATATATGGGCTATGAACTAATGACCCCGTA
ATTGATTACTATTAATAACTAGCACGCGTTCGAAGCTTGAGCTCGGTCCCCTCGGGGTTGGGAGGTGGGT
CTGAAACGATAATGGTGAATATCCCTGCCTAACTCTATTCACTATAGAAAGTACAGCAAAAACTATTCTT
AAACCTACCAAGCCTCCTACTATCATTATGAATAATTTTATATACCACAGCCAATTTGTTATGTTAAACC
AATTCCACAAACTTGCCCATTTATCTAATTCCAATAATTCTTGTTCATTCTTTTCTTGCTGGTTTTGCGA
TTCTTCAATTAAGGAGTGTATTAAGCTTGTGTAATTGTTAATTTCTCTGTCCCACTCCATCCAGGTCGTG
TGATTCCAAATCTGTTCCAGAGATTTATTACTCCAACTAGCATTCCAAGGCACAGCAGTGGTGCAAATGA
GTTTTCCAGAGCAACCCCAAATCCCCAGGAGCTGTTGATCCTTTAGGTATCTTTCCACAGCCAGGATTCT
TGCCTGGAGCTGCTTGATGCCCCAGACTGTGAGTTGCAACAGATGCTGTTGCGCCTCAATAGCCCTCAGC
AAATTGTTCTGCTGCTGCACTATACCAGACAATAATTGTCTGGCCTGTACCGTCAGCGTCATTGACGCTG
CGCCCATAGTGCTTCCTGCTGCTCCCAAGAACCCAAGGAACAAAGCTCCTATTCCCACTGCTCTTTTTTC
TCTCTGCACCACTCTTCTCTTTGCCTTGGTGGGTGCTACTCCTAATGGTTCAATTTTTACTACTTTATAT
TTATATAATTCACTTCTCCAATTGTCCCTCATATCTCCTCCTTATGGTGTTTTACTAAACTTTTCCATGT
TCTAATCCTCATCCTGTCTACTTGCCACACAATCATCACCTGCCATCTGTTTTCCATAATCCCTAATGAT
CTTTGCTTTTCTTCTTGGCACTACTTTTATGTCACTATTATCTTGTATTACTACTGCCCCTTCACCTTTC
CAGAGGAGCTTTGCTGGTCCTTTCCAAAGTGGATTTCTGCTGTCCCTGTAATAAACCCGAAAATTTTGAA
TTTTTGTAATTTGTTTTTGTAATTCTTTAGTTTGTATGTCTGTTGCTATTATGTCTACTATTCTTTCCCC
TGCACTGTACCCCCCAATCCCCCCTTTTCTTTTAAAATTGTGGATGAATACTGCCATTTGTACTGCTGTC
TTAAGATGTTCAGCCTGATCTCTTACCTGTCCTATAATTTTCTTTAATTCTTTATTCATAGATTCTACTA
CTCCTTGACTTTGGGGATTGTAGGGAATTTCCAGGTCTGAAGATCCTGCTGCTTGCTGTGCTTTTTTCTT
ACTTTTGTTTTGCTCTTCCTCTATCTTGTCTAAAGCTTCCTTGGTGTCTTTTATCTCTATCCTTTGATGC
ACACAATAGAGGGTTGCTACTGTATTATATAATGATCTAAGTTCTTCTGATCCTGTCTGAAGGGATGGTT
GTAGCTGTCCCAGTATTTGTCTACAGCCTTCTGATGTTTCTAACAGGCCAGTATTAACTGCGAATCGTTC
TAGCTCCCTGCTTGCCCATACTATATGTTTTAATTTATATTTTTTCTTTCCCCCTGGCCTTAACCGAATT
TTTTCCCATCGCGATCTAATTCTCCCCCGCTTAATACTGACGCTCTCGCACCCATCTCTCTCCTTCTAGC
CTCCGCTAGTCAAAATTTTTGGCGTACTCACCAGTCGCCGCCCCTCGCCTCTTGCCGTGCGCGCTTCAGC
AAGCCGAGTCCTGCGTCGAGAGAGCTCCTCTGGTTTCCCTTTCGCTTTCAAGTCCCTGTTCGGGCGCCAC
TGCTAGAGATTTTCCACACTGACTAAAAGGGTCTGAGGGATCTCTAGTTACCAGAGTCACACAACAGACG
GGCACACACTACTTGAAGCACTCAAGGCAAGCTTTATTGAGGCTTAAGCAGTGGGTTCCCTAGTTAGCCA
GAGAGCTCCCAGGCTCAGATCTGGTCTAACCAGAGAGACCCAGTACAGGCAAAAAGCAGCTGCTTATATG
CAGGATCTGAGGGCTCGCCACTCCCCAGTCCCGCCCAGGCCACGCCTCCCATGGTAATAGCGATGACTAA
TACGTAGATGTACTGCCAAGTAGGAAAGTCCCATAAGGTCATGTACTGGGCATAATGCCAGGCGGGCCAT
TTACCGTCATTGACGTCAATAGGGGGCGTACTTGGCATATGATACACTTGATGTACTGCCAAGTGGGCAG
TTTACCGTAAATACTCCACCCATTGACGTCAATGGAAAGTCCCTATTGGCGTTACTATGGGAACATACGT
CATTATTGACGTCAATGGGCGGGGGTCGTTGGGCGGTCAGCCAGGCGGGCCATTTACCGTAAGTTATGTA
ACGCGGAACTCCATATATGGGCTATGAACTAATGACCCCGTAATTGATTACTATTAATAACTAGTCAATA
ATCAATGTCGACCCAGGTGGCACTTTTCGGGGAAATGTGCGCGGAACCCCTATTTGTTTATTTTTCTAAA
TACATTCAAATATGTATCCGCTCATGAGACAATAACCCTGATAAATGCTTCAATAATATTGAAAAAGGAA
GAGTATGAGTATTCAACATTTCCGTGTCGCCCTTATTCCCTTTTTTGCGGCATTTTGCCTTCCTGTTTTT
GCTCACCCAGAAACGCTGGTGAAAGTAAAAGATGCTGAAGATCAGTTGGGTGCACGAGTGGGTTACATCG
AACTGGATCTCAACAGCGGTAAGATCCTTGAGAGTTTTCGCCCCGAAGAACGTTTTCCAATGATGAGCAC
TTTTAAAGTTCTGCTATGTGGCGCGGTATTATCCCGTATTGACGCCGGGCAAGAGCAACTCGGTCGCCGC
ATACACTATTCTCAGAATGACTTGGTTGAGTACTCACCAGTCACAGAAAAGCATCTTACGGATGGCATGA
CAGTAAGAGAATTATGCAGTGCTGCCATAACCATGAGTGATAACACTGCGGCCAACTTACTTCTGACAAC
GATCGGAGGACCGAAGGAGCTAACCGCTTTTTTGCACAACATGGGGGATCATGTAACTCGCCTTGATCGT
TGGGAACCGGAGCTGAATGAAGCCATACCAAACGACGAGCGTGACACCACGATGCCTGTAGCAATGGCAA
CAACGTTGCGCAAACTATTAACTGGCGAACTACTTACTCTAGCTTCCCGGCAACAATTAATAGACTGGAT
GGAGGCGGATAAAGTTGCAGGACCACTTCTGCGCTCGGCCCTTCCGGCTGGCTGGTTTATTGCTGATAAA
TCTGGAGCCGGTGAGCGTGGGTCTCGCGGTATCATTGCAGCACTGGGGCCAGATGGTAAGCCCTCCCGTA
TCGTAGTTATCTACACGACGGGGAGTCAGGCAACTATGGATGAACGAAATAGACAGATCGCTGAGATAGG
TGCCTCACTGATTAAGCATTGGTAACTGTCAGACCAAGTTTACTCATATATACTTTAGATTGATTTAAAA
CTTCATTTTTAATTTAAAAGGATCTAGGTGAAGATCCTTTTTGATAATCTCATGACCAAAATCCCTTAAC
GTGAGTTTTCGTTCCACTGAGCGTCAGACCCCGTAGAAAAGATCAAAGGATCTTCTTGAGATCCTTTTTT
TCTGCGCGTAATCTGCTGCTTGCAAACAAAAAAACCACCGCTACCAGCGGTGGTTTGTTTGCCGGATCAA
GAGCTACCAACTCTTTTTCCGAAGGTAACTGGCTTCAGCAGAGCGCAGATACCAAATACTGTTCTTCTAG
TGTAGCCGTAGTTAGGCCACCACTTCAAGAACTCTGTAGCACCGCCTACATACCTCGCTCTGCTAATCCT
GTTACCAGTGGCTGCTGCCAGTGGCGATAAGTCGTGTCTTACCGGGTTGGACTCAAGACGATAGTTACCG
GATAAGGCGCAGCGGTCGGGCTGAACGGGGGGTTCGTGCACACAGCCCAGCTTGGAGCGAACGACCTACA
CCGAACTGAGATACCTACAGCGTGAGCTATGAGAAAGCGCCACGCTTCCCGAAGGGAGAAAGGCGGACAG
GTATCCGGTAAGCGGCAGGGTCGGAACAGGAGAGCGCACGAGGGAGCTTCCAGGGGGAAACGCCTGGTAT
CTTTATAGTCCTGTCGGGTTTCGCCACCTCTGACTTGAGCGTCGATTTTTGTGATGCTCGTCAGGGGGGC
GGAGCCTATGGAAAAACGCCAGCAACGCGGCCTTTTTACGGTTCCTGGCCTTTTGCTGGCCTTTTGCTCA
CATGTTCTTTCCTGCGTTATCCCCTGATTCTGTGGATAACCGTATTACCGCCTTTGAGTGAGCTGATACC
GCTCGCCGCAGCCGAACGACCGAGCGCAGCGAGTCAGTGAGCGAGGAAGCGGAAGAGCGCCCAATACGCA
AACCGCCTCTCCCCGCGCGTTGGCCGATTCATTAATGCAGCGGATCCAGACATGATAAGATACATTGATG
AGTTTGGACAAACCACAACTAGAATGCAGTGAAAAAAATGCTTTATTTGTGAAATTTGTGATGCTATTGC
TTTATTTGTAACCATTATAAGCTGCAATAAACAAGTTAGCTTTTTGCAAAAGCCTAGGCCTCCAAAAAAG
CCTCCTCACTACTTCTGGAATAGCTCAGAGGCCGAGGCGGCCTCGGCCTCTGCATAAATAAAAAAAATTA
GTCAGCCATGGGGCGGAGAATGGGCGGAACTGGGCGGAGTTAGGGGCGGGATGGGCGGAGTTAGGGGCGG
GACTATGGTTGCTGACTAATTGAGATGCGGATCCGCTGGCACGACAGGTTTCCCGACTGGAAAGCGGGCA
GTGAGCGCAACGCAATTAATGTGAGTTAGCTCACTCATTAGGCACCCCAGGCTTTACACTTTATGCTTCC
GGCTCGTATGTTGTGTGGAATTGTGAGCGGATAACAATTTCACACAGGAAACAGCTATGACCATGATTAC
GCCAAGCTTGGGCTGCAGGTCGAGGGATCTCCATAAGAGAAGAGGGACAGCTATGACTGGGAGTAGTCAG
GAGAGGAGGAAAAATCTGGCTAGTAAAACATGTAAGGAAAATTTTAGGGATGTTAAAGAAAAAAATAACA
CAAAACAAAATAT
Features (pLannotate 1.2.2; 28 found; start..end, strand, type, name):
    199..254     -  polyA_signal   β-globin poly(A) signal: rabbit β-globin polyadenylation signal (Gil and Proudfoot, 1987)
    340..475     -  LTR            3' LTR (ΔU3) (fragment): self-inactivating 3' long terminal repeat (LTR) from HIV-1
    477..545     -  CDS            nef (fragment): NEF_HV1Z2 - Experimental evidence at protein level: Swiss-Prot protein existence level 1. Extracellular Nef protein targets CD4(+) T-lymphocytes for apoptosis by interacting with CXCR4 surface receptors. From Human immunodeficiency virus type 1 group M subtype D (isolate Z2/CDC-Z34) (HIV-1).
    826..1542    -  CDS            mEGFP: mEGFP is a basic (constitutively fluorescent) green fluorescent protein published in 2002, derived from Aequorea victoria. It has moderate acid sensitivity.
   1556..1593    -  misc_feature   MCS (fragment): multiple cloning site
   1592..1608    -  promoter       tight TRE promoter (fragment): Tet-responsive promoter PTight, consisting of seven tet operator sequences followed by the minimal CMV promoter
   1624..1827    -  promoter       CMV promoter: human cytomegalovirus (CMV) immediate early promoter
   1828..2131    -  enhancer       CMV enhancer: human cytomegalovirus immediate early enhancer
   2199..2215    -  misc_feature   MCS (fragment): multiple cloning site
   2215..2240    -  CDS            Rev (fragment): human immunodeficiency virus 1 (HIV-1) Rev protein; rev; enhances nuclear export of unspliced and incompletely spliced viral mRNAs
   2617..2850    -  misc_feature   RRE: The Rev response element (RRE) of HIV-1 allows for Rev-dependent mRNA export from the nucleus to the cytoplasm.
   2984..3067    -  CDS            vif (fragment): VIF_HV1BR - Experimental evidence at protein level: Swiss-Prot protein existence level 1. Counteracts the innate antiviral activity of host APOBEC3F and APOBEC3G. Forms a complex with host APOBEC3F and APOBEC3G thus preventing the entry of these lethally hypermutating enzymes into progeny virions. Recruits an active E3 ubiquitin ligase complex composed of elongin BC, CUL5, and RBX2 to induce polyubiquitination of APOBEC3G and APOBEC3F. In turn, they are directed to the 26S proteasome for degradation. Vif interaction with APOBEC3G also blocks its cytidine deaminase activity in a proteasome-inde
   3210..3327    -  misc_feature   cPPT/CTS: central polypurine tract and central termination sequence of HIV-1
   3476..3835    -  CDS            HIV-1 gag (fragment): gag protein from human immunodeficiency virus 1; gag
   3819..3944    -  misc_feature   HIV-1 Ψ: packaging signal of human immunodeficiency virus type 1
   3991..4248    -  LTR            5' LTR (truncated): truncated 5' long terminal repeat (LTR) from HIV-1
   4250..4629    -  enhancer       CMV enhancer: human cytomegalovirus immediate early enhancer
   4660..4764    +  promoter       AmpR promoter: bla
   4765..5625    +  CDS            AmpR: β-lactamase; bla; confers resistance to ampicillin, carbenicillin, and related antibiotics
   5796..6384    +  rep_origin     ori: high-copy-number ColE1/pMB1/pBR322/pUC origin of replication
   6567..6621    +  CDS            lacI (fragment): lac repressor; lacI; The lac repressor binds to the lac operator to inhibit transcription in E. coli. This inhibition can be relieved by adding lactose or isopropyl-β-D-thiogalactopyranoside (IPTG).
   6623..6757    -  polyA_signal   SV40 poly(A) signal: SV40 polyadenylation signal
   6777..6912    -  rep_origin     SV40 ori: SV40 origin of replication
   6936..6958    -  promoter       SV40 promoter (fragment): SV40 enhancer and early promoter
   6965..7004    +  CDS            lacI (fragment): lac repressor; lacI; The lac repressor binds to the lac operator to inhibit transcription in E. coli. This inhibition can be relieved by adding lactose or isopropyl-β-D-thiogalactopyranoside (IPTG).
   7017..7038    +  protein_bind   CAP binding site: CAP binding activates transcription in the presence of cAMP. E. coli catabolite activator protein
   7053..7083    +  promoter       lac promoter: promoter for the E. coli lac operon
   7091..7107    +  protein_bind   lac operator: The lac repressor binds to the lac operator to inhibit transcription in E. coli. This inhibition can be relieved by adding lactose or isopropyl-β-D-thiogalactopyranoside (IPTG). lac repressor encoded by lacI
