[The description below was written by a language model from this plasmid's Addgene catalogue record and pLannotate feature annotations shown in this document.]
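Description:
CL20_mEGFP_FOidr_006 is a mammalian expression plasmid built on the CL20 backbone. The catalogue lists it simply as a mammalian expression vector, but the feature table shows the architecture of a self-inactivating HIV-1 lentiviral transfer vector. A CMV enhancer is fused to a truncated 5' LTR, followed by the Ψ packaging signal with a gag fragment, the cPPT/CTS, the Rev response element and a ΔU3 3' LTR fragment, with a rabbit β-globin polyadenylation signal downstream. These elements would allow the cassette to be packaged into viral particles and integrated when helper functions are supplied in trans, although the plasmid can also be transfected directly for expression. In bacteria it is maintained through a high-copy ColE1/pUC-type origin and selected with ampicillin via the β-lactamase gene. An SV40 origin, an SV40 poly(A) signal and remnants of lac regulatory sequences are also present in the backbone.

Between the LTRs, an internal CMV enhancer/promoter drives a monomeric EGFP coding sequence. According to the record, mEGFP is fused to the N-terminus of FOidr_006, an unmutated intrinsically disordered region taken from the human oncogenic-type fusion protein AFF1_RAD51B; the depositor comment suggests it corresponds to residues 680–750. The IDR itself was not annotated by the automated feature caller, but an unannotated stretch lies immediately downstream of mEGFP, where the insert would be expected. The stated purpose is to express this fluorescently tagged IDR in mammalian cells. The associated publication concerns computational analysis of protein condensate formation and its links to RNA biology, so the construct is presumably used to image the localization or condensate-forming behaviour of the fragment in living cells.
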