Addgene plasmid #244558: CL20_mEGFP_FOidr_006
Purpose: Express mEGFP-tagged intrinsically disordered protein (IDR), FOidr_006, derived from human fusion protein AFF1_RAD51B
Depositing lab: Richard Kriwacki. Depositing organization: St. Jude Children's Research Hospital. Publication: Proteome-wide computational analyses reveal links between protein condensate formation and RNA biology. Maiti S, Tripathi S, Baggett DW, Phillips AH, Park CG, Wang J, Wahiduzzaman, Freyaldenhoven WT, Kinger S, Pioso BJ, Bollinger JC, Somjee R, Lang B, Babu MM, Kriwacki RW. Sci Adv. 2025 Dec 5;11(49):eady1420. doi: 10.1126/sciadv.ady1420. Epub 2025 Dec 3. PubMed 41337585.
Backbone
  Vector backbone: CL20
  Vector type: Mammalian Expression
Growth in bacteria
  Bacterial resistance: Ampicillin, 100 μg/mL
  Growth temperature: 37°C
  Growth strain: NEB Stable
  Copy number: High Copy
Gene/Insert
  Gene/Insert name: FOidr_006
  Species: H. sapiens (human)
  Mutation: Unmutated
  Tag / fusion protein: monomeric EGFP (N terminal on insert)
  Cloning method: Restriction Enzyme; 5′ cloning site Unknown (unknown if destroyed)
Terms and licenses: Academic/Nonprofit Terms; Industry Terms: Not Available to Industry
Depositor comments: AFF1_RAD51B_680_750
How to cite: CL20_mEGFP_FOidr_006 was a gift from Richard Kriwacki (Addgene plasmid # 244558 ; http://n2t.net/addgene:244558 ; RRID:Addgene_244558)
